>Addgene plasmid #118747 | pCAG-2XHA-Borcs7 | addgene full sequence | sequence record 229087 | Addgene NGS Result
GACATTGATTATTGACTAGTTATTAATAGTAATCAATTACGGGGTCATTAGTTCATAGCCCATATATGGA
GTTCCGCGTTACATAACTTACGGTAAATGGCCCGCCTGGCTGACCGCCCAACGACCCCCGCCCATTGACG
TCAATAATGACGTATGTTCCCATAGTAACGCCAATAGGGACTTTCCATTGACGTCAATGGGTGGAGTATT
TACGGTAAACTGCCCACTTGGCAGTACATCAAGTGTATCATATGCCAAGTACGCCCCCTATTGACGTCAA
TGACGGTAAATGGCCCGCCTGGCATTATGCCCAGTACATGACCTTATGGGACTTTCCTACTTGGCAGTAC
ATCTACGTATTAGTCATCGCTATTACCATGGTCGAGGTGAGCCCCACGTTCTGCTTCACTCTCCCCATCT
CCCCCCCCTCCCCACCCCCAATTTTGTATTTATTTATTTTTTAATTATTTTGTGCAGCGATGGGGGCGGG
GGGGGGGGGGGCGCGCGCCAGGCGGGGCGGGGCGGGGCGAGGGGCGGGGCGGGGCGAGGCGGAGAGGTGC
GGCGGCAGCCAATCAGAGCGGCGCGCTCCGAAAGTTTCCTTTTATGGCGAGGCGGCGGCGGCGGCGGCCC
TATAAAAAGCGAAGCGCGCGGCGGGCGGGAGTCGCTGCGCGCTGCCTTCGCCCCGTGCCCCGCTCCGCCG
CCGCCTCGCGCCGCCCGCCCCGGCTCTGACTGACCGCGTTACTCCCACAGGTGAGCGGGCGGGACGGCCC
TTCTCCTCCGGGCTGTAATTAGCGCTTGGTTTAATGACGGCTTGTTTCTTTTCTGTGGCTGCGTGAAAGC
CTTGAGGGGCTCCGGGAGGGCCCTTTGTGCGGGGGGAGCGGCTCGGGGGGTGCGTGCGTGTGTGTGTGCG
TGGGGAGCGCCGCGTGCGGCTCCGCGCTGCCCGGCGGCTGTGAGCGCTGCGGGCGCGGCGCGGGGCTTTG
TGCGCTCCGCAGTGTGCGCGAGGGGAGCGCGGCCGGGGGCGGTGCCCCGCGGTGCGGGGGGGGCTGCGAG
GGGAACAAAGGCTGCGTGCGGGGTGTGTGCGTGGGGGGGTGAGCAGGGGGTGTGGGCGCGTCGGTCGGGC
TGCAACCCCCCCTGCACCCCCCTCCCCGAGTTGCTGAGCACGGCCCGGCTTCGGGTGCGGGGCTCCGTAC
GGGGCGTGGCGCGGGGCTCGCCGTGCCGGGCGGGGGGTGGCGGCAGGTGGGGGTGCCGGGCGGGGCGGGG
CCGCCTCGGGCCGGGGAGGGCTCGGGGGAGGGGCGCGGCGGCCCCCGGAGCGCCGGCGGCTGTCGAGGCG
CGGCGAGCCGCAGCCATTGCCTTTTATGGTAATCGTGCGAGAGGGCGCAGGGACTTCCTTTGTCCCAAAT
CTGTGCGGAGCCGAAATCTGGGAGGCGCCGCCGCACCCCCTCTAGCGGGCGCGGGGCGAAGCGGTGCGGC
GCCGGCAGGAAGGAAATGGGCGGGGAGGGCCTTCGTGCGTCGCCGCGCCGCCGTCCCCTTCTCCCTCTCC
AGCCTCGGGGCTGTCCGCGGGGGGACGGCTGCCTTCGGGGGGGACGGGGCAGGGCGGGGTTCGGCTTCTG
GCGTGTGACCGGCGGCTCTAGAGCCTCTGCTAACCATGTTCATGCCTTCTTCTTTTTCCTACAGCTCCTG
GGCAACGTGCTGGTTATTGTGCTGTCTCATCATTTTGGCAAAGAATTCGTACGCTAGCGCTACCGGTCGC
CACCATGTACCCATACGATGTTCCAGATTACGCTTACCCATACGATGTTCCAGATTACGCTAGATCTCGA
CTAGTTGAGGTGATGGCGACTGGGACGCCGGATTCGCAAGCCCGATTTGGTCAGTCCGTGAAGGGGCTTC
TCACGGAGAAGGTGAACACCTGTGGCACCGATGTAATCGCGCTCACCAAGCAGGTGCTGAAAGGCTCGCG
GAGCTCCGAGCTGCTGGGGCAGGCAGCTCGAAACATGGTACTACAGGAAGATGCCATCTTACACTCGGAA
GATAGTTTAAGGAAGATGGCAATAATAACAACACACCTTCAGTACCAGCAAGAAGCTATTCAGAAGAATG
TGGAACAGTCGCCTGACCTGCAGGACCAGTTGAGTCACTTACTGAAGTAGCACATCAGATGCTAAGGAGG
GCCTGTCCTACACAACCATCAGGCCGTGGGATCCACCGGATCTAGATAACTGATCATAATCAGCCATACC
ACATTTGTAGAGGTTTTACTTGCTTTAAAAAACCTCCCACACCTCCCCCTGAACCTGAAACATAAAATGA
ATGCAATTGTTGTTGTTAACTTGTTTATTGCAGCTTATAATGGTTACAAATAAAGCAATAGCATCACAAA
TTTCACAAATAAAGCATTTTTTTCACTGCATTCTAGTTGTGGTTTGTCCAAACTCATCAATGTATCTTAA
CGCGTAAATTGTAAGCGTTAATATTTTGTTAAAATTCGCGTTAAATTTTTGTTAAATCAGCTCATTTTTT
AACCAATAGGCCGAAATCGGCAAAATCCCTTATAAATCAAAAGAATAGACCGAGATAGGGT
[37 nt withheld, positions 2582-2618]
AAAGAACGTGGACTCCAACGTCAAAGG
[49 nt withheld, positions 2646-2694]
T
[91 nt withheld, positions 2696-2786]
G
[124 nt withheld, positions 2788-2911]
CAGGTGGCACTTTTCGGGGAAATGTGCGCGGAACCCCTATTTGTTTATTTTTCTAAATACATTCAAATAT
GTATCCGCTCATGAGACAATAACCCTGATAAATGCTTCAATAATATTGAAAAAGGAAGAGTCCTGAGGCG
GAAAGAACCAGCTGTGGAATGTGTGTCAGTTAGGGTGTGGAAAGTCCCCAGGCTCCCCAGCAGGCAGAAG
TATGCAAAGCATGCATCTCAATTAGTCAGCAACCAGGTGTGGAAAGTCCCCAGGCTCCCCAGCAGGCAGA
AGTATGCAAAGCATGCATCTCAATTAGTCAGCAACCATAGTCCCGCCCCTAACTCCGCCCATCCCGCCCC
TAACTCCGCCCAGTTCCGCCCATTCTCCGCCCCATGGCTGACTAATTTTTTTTATTTATGCAGAGGCCGA
GGCCGCCTCGGCCTCTGAGCTATTCCAGAAGTAGTGAGGAGGCTTTTTTGGAGGCCTAGGCTTTTGCAAA
GATCGATCAAGAGACAGGATGAGGATCGTTTCGCATGATTGAACAAGATGGATTGCACGCAGGTTCTCCG
GCCGCTTGGGTGGAGAGGCTATTCGGCTATGACTGGGCACAACAGACAATCGGCTGCTCTGATGCCGCCG
TGTTCCGGCTGTCAGCGCAGGGGCGCCCGGTTCTTTTTGTCAAGACCGACCTGTCCGGTGCCCTGAATGA
ACTGCAAGACGAGGCAGCGCGGCTATCGTGGCTGGCCACGACGGGCGTTCCTTGCGCAGCTGTGCTCGAC
GTTGTCACTGAAGCGGGAAGGGACTGGCTGCTATTGGGCGAAGTGCCGGGGCAGGATCTCCTGTCATCTC
ACCTTGCTCCTGCCGAGAAAGTATCCATCATGGCTGATGCAATGCGGCGGCTGCATACGCTTGATCCGGC
TACCTGCCCATTCGACCACCAAGCGAAACATCGCATCGAGCGAGCACGTACTCGGATGGAAGCCGGTCTT
GTCGATCAGGATGATCTGGACGAAGAGCATCAGGGGCTCGCGCCAGCCGAACTGTTCGCCAGGCTCAAGG
CGAGCATGCCCGACGGCGAGGATCTCGTCGTGACCCATGGCGATGCCTGCTTGCCGAATATCATGGTGGA
AAATGGCCGCTTTTCTGGATTCATCGACTGTGGCCGGCTGGGTGTGGCGGACCGCTATCAGGACATAGCG
TTGGCTACCCGTGATATTGCTGAAGAGCTTGGCGGCGAATGGGCTGACCGCTTCCTCGTGCTTTACGGTA
TCGCCGCTCCCGATTCGCAGCGCATCGCCTTCTATCGCCTTCTTGACGAGTTCTTCTGAGCGGGACTCTG
GGGTTCGAAATGACCGACCAAGCGACGCCCAACCTGCCATCACGAGATTTCGATTCCACCGCCGCCTTCT
ATGAAAGGTTGGGCTTCGGAATCGTTTTCCGGGACGCCGGCTGGATGATCCTCCAGCGCGGGGATCTCAT
GCTGGAGTTCTTCGCCCACCCTAGGGGGAGGCTAACTGAAACACGGAAGGAGACAATACCGGAAGGAACC
CGCGCTATGACGGCAATAAAAAGACAGAATAAAACGCACGGTGTTGGGTCGTTTGTTCATAAACGCGGGG
TTCGGTCCCAGGGCTGGCACTCTGTCGATACCCCACCGAGACCCCATTGGGGCCAATACGCCCGCGTTTC
TTCCTTTTCCCCACCCCACCCCCCAAGTTCGGGTGAAGGCCCAGGGCTCGCAGCCAACGTCGGGGCGGCA
GGCCCTGCCATAGCCTCAGGTTACTCATATATACTTTAGATTGATTTAAAACTTCATTTTTAATTTAAAA
GGATCTAGGTGAAGATCCTTTTTGATAATCTCATGACCAAAATCCCTTAACGTGAGTTTTCGTTCCACTG
AGCGTCAGACCCCGTAGAAAAGATCAAAGGATCTTCTTGAGATCCTTTTTTTCTGCGCGTAATCTGCTGC
TTGCAAACAAAAAAACCACCGCTACCAGCGGTGGTTTGTTTGCCGGATCAAGAGCTACCAACTCTTTTTC
CGAAGGTAACTGGCTTCAGCAGAGCGCAGATACCAAATACTGTTCTTCTAGTGTAGCCGTAGTTAGGCCA
CCACTTCAAGAACTCTGTAGCACCGCCTACATACCTCGCTCTGCTAATCCTGTTACCAGTGGCTGCTGCC
AGTGGCGATAAGTCGTGTCTTACCGGGTTGGACTCAAGACGATAGTTACCGGATAAGGCGCAGCGGTCGG
GCTGAACGGGGGGTTCGTGCACACAGCCCAGCTTGGAGCGAACGACCTACACCGAACTGAGATACCTACA
GCGTGAGCTATGAGAAAGCGCCACGCTTCCCGAAGGGAGAAAGGCGGACAGGTATCCGGTAAGCGGCAGG
GTCGGAACAGGAGAGCGCACGAGGGAGCTTCCAGGGGGAAACGCCTGGTATCTTTATAGTCCTGTCGGGT
TTCGCCACCTCTGACTTGAGCGTCGATTTTTGTGATGCTCGTCAGGGGGGCGGAGCCTATGGAAAAACGC
CAGCAACGCGGCCTTTTTACGGTTCCTGGCCTTTTGCTGGCCTTTTGCTCACATGTTCTTTCCTGCGTTA
TCCCCTGATTCTGTGGATAACCGTATTACCGCCTTTGAGTGAGCTGATACCGCTCGCCGCAGCCGAACGA
CCGAGCGCAGCGAGTCAGTGAGCGAGGAAGCGGAAGAGCGCCCAATACGCGGCCGGCCAAGGTGGCCACG
CGTACATGTC
Features (pLannotate 1.2.2; 17 found; start..end, strand, type, name):
      1..380     +  enhancer       CMV enhancer: human cytomegalovirus immediate early enhancer
    382..657     +  promoter       chicken β-actin promoter: No description available
    658..1674    +  intron         chimeric intron: chimera between introns from chicken β-actin and rabbit β-globin
   1672..1728    +  CDS            HBB (fragment): HBB_LEPEU - Experimental evidence at protein level: Swiss-Prot protein existence level 1. Involved in oxygen transport from the lung to the various peripheral tissues. From Lepus europaeus (European hare).
   1758..1774    +  CDS            3xHA (fragment): three tandem HA epitope tags
   1785..1811    +  CDS            3xHA (fragment): three tandem HA epitope tags
   1833..2147    +  CDS            Borcs7: BORC7_MOUSE - Experimental evidence at protein level: Swiss-Prot protein existence level 1. As part of the BORC complex may play a role in lysosomes movement and localization at the cell periphery. Associated with the cytosolic face of lysosomes, the BORC complex may recruit ARL8B and couple lysosomes to microtubule plus-end-directed kinesin motor. From Mus musculus (Mouse).
   2221..2305    +  CDS            large T antigen (fragment): large T antigen from SV40 (simian virus 40)
   2328..2449    +  polyA_signal   SV40 poly(A) signal: SV40 polyadenylation signal
   2483..2911    -  rep_origin     f1 ori (sequence partly withheld): f1 bacteriophage origin of replication; arrow indicates direction of (+) strand synthesis
   2938..3042    +  promoter       AmpR promoter: bla
   3044..3401    +  promoter       SV40 promoter: SV40 enhancer and early promoter
   3436..4230    +  CDS            NeoR/KanR: aminoglycoside phosphotransferase from Tn5; aph(3')-II (or nptII); confers resistance to neomycin, kanamycin, and G418 (Geneticin®)
   4251..4403    +  CDS            ble (fragment): BLE_KLEPN - Experimental evidence at protein level: Swiss-Prot protein existence level 1. Binding protein with a strong affinity to the bleomycin family of antibiotics. Binds to CL990; an antimitotic-antibiotic compound. From Klebsiella pneumoniae.
   4462..4509    +  polyA_signal   HSV TK poly(A) signal: herpes simplex virus thymidine kinase polyadenylation signal (Cole and Stacy, 1985)
   4600..4616    -  polyA_signal   bGH poly(A) signal (fragment): bovine growth hormone polyadenylation signal
   4838..5426    +  rep_origin     ori: high-copy-number ColE1/pMB1/pBR322/pUC origin of replication
