[The description below was written by a language model from this plasmid's Addgene catalogue record and pLannotate feature annotations shown in this document.]
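Description:
pCAG-2XHA-Borcs7 is a mammalian expression plasmid built on a Clontech backbone (listed as "Clontech C6") that drives production of mouse Borcs7 carrying two HA epitope tags at its N terminus. Expression comes from the composite CAG promoter, annotated here as the human cytomegalovirus immediate-early enhancer, the chicken β-actin promoter and a chimeric chicken β-actin/rabbit β-globin intron, an arrangement that typically gives strong, broadly active transcription in mammalian cells. Two short matches to an HA tag reference lie just upstream of the Borcs7 coding sequence, consistent with the stated 2XHA tag, and the transcript is terminated by an SV40 polyadenylation signal. The small β-globin and SV40 large T antigen "fragments" in the automated annotation most likely reflect sequence belonging to the intron/exon junction and the SV40 polyadenylation region rather than separate expressed genes. The cDNA was inserted by restriction cloning, with the 5′ SalI site destroyed and the 3′ BamHI site retained.

The plasmid replicates in E. coli at high copy number from a ColE1/pUC-type origin and also carries an f1 origin. A single Tn5 aminoglycoside phosphotransferase gene (NeoR/KanR) sits behind tandem bacterial (bla-type) and SV40 early promoters and is followed by an HSV TK polyadenylation signal, so it provides kanamycin selection in bacteria and could support G418 selection in transfected mammalian cells.

Borcs7 is annotated as a subunit of the BORC complex, which associates with the cytosolic face of lysosomes and is implicated in recruiting ARL8B and coupling lysosomes to kinesin-driven movement toward the cell periphery. The HA tags allow the expressed protein to be detected or immunoprecipitated with anti-HA antibodies, though the record states no purpose beyond expressing the tagged protein.
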