Addgene plasmid #118747: pCAG-2XHA-Borcs7
Purpose: Expresses 2XHA tagged Borcs7
Depositing lab: Beverly Koller.
Backbone
  Vector backbone: Clontech C6
  Backbone manufacturer: Clontech
  Backbone size w/o insert (bp): 5309
  Vector type: Mammalian Expression
Growth in bacteria
  Bacterial resistance: Kanamycin, 50 μg/mL
  Growth temperature: 37°C
  Growth strain: DH5alpha
  Copy number: High Copy
Gene/Insert
  Gene/Insert name: Borcs7 cDNA
  Species: M. musculus (mouse)
  Insert size (bp): 375
  Entrez Gene: 2010012O05Rik (a.k.a. AI413851, AI467257, 4930569L17Rik)
  Promoter: CAG
  Tag / fusion protein: 2XHA (N terminal on insert)
  Cloning method: Restriction Enzyme; 5′ cloning site SalI (destroyed during cloning); 3′ cloning site BamHI (not destroyed)
  Sequencing primers: 5′ CMV Forward; 3′ SV40pA-R
Terms and licenses: Academic/Nonprofit Terms; Industry Terms: Not Available to Industry
How to cite: pCAG-2XHA-Borcs7 was a gift from Beverly Koller (Addgene plasmid # 118747 ; http://n2t.net/addgene:118747 ; RRID:Addgene_118747)
